Addgene plasmid #172371: CVS-N2c-EGFP-ChIEF
Purpose: Production of RVdG-CVS-N2c viral vectors for cell-type specific trans-synaptic retrograde labeling.
Depositing lab: Yoav Ben-Simon & Peter Jonas. Publication: Fast, high-throughput production of improved rabies viral vectors for specific, efficient and versatile transsynaptic retrograde labeling. Sumser A, Joesch M, Jonas P, Ben-Simon Y. Elife. 2022 Aug 30;11:e79848. doi: 10.7554/eLife.79848. PubMed 36040301.
Backbone
  Vector backbone: Rabies CVS N2c(deltaG)
  Backbone manufacturer: Matthias J. Schnell, Thomas Jefferson University
  Backbone size w/o insert (bp): 14070
  Vector type: Neurotropic virus
Growth in bacteria
  Bacterial resistance: Ampicillin, 100 μg/mL
  Growth temperature: 37°C
  Growth strain: NEB Stable
  Copy number: Low Copy
Gene/Insert
  Gene/Insert name: EGFP + ChIEF
  Species: Other
  Insert size (bp): 1824
  Cloning method: Restriction Enzyme; 5′ cloning site XmaI (not destroyed); 3′ cloning site NheI (not destroyed)
  Sequencing primers: 5′ GGAGGTTATCCTCGGGACTGGAATCG; 3′ GCCTCTTGGATGTGAAAAAAACTATTAACATCCCTC
Terms and licenses: Academic/Nonprofit Terms; Industry Terms: Not Available to Industry
Depositor comments: Please visit https://doi.org/10.1101/2021.12.23.474014 for bioRxiv preprint.
How to cite: CVS-N2c-EGFP-ChIEF was a gift from Yoav Ben-Simon & Peter Jonas (Addgene plasmid # 172371 ; http://n2t.net/addgene:172371 ; RRID:Addgene_172371)
