[The description below was written by a language model from this plasmid's Addgene catalogue record and pLannotate feature annotations shown in this document.]
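Description:
CVS-N2c-EGFP-ChIEF is a rabies virus genome (rescue) plasmid carrying a full-length cDNA copy of the glycoprotein-deleted CVS-N2c strain, used to produce RVdG-CVS-N2c vectors for cell-type-specific, trans-synaptic retrograde labeling of neurons. The bacterial backbone contains a ColE1/pUC-type origin, an f1 origin and an ampicillin resistance gene, along with leftover lac/lacZα fragments from the parent cloning vector. Although the origin is annotated as a high-copy type, the catalogue lists the roughly 15.9 kb plasmid as low copy, propagated in a recombination-reduced E. coli strain.

The viral cassette encodes the rabies N, P, M and L genes in their native order. The G gene between M and L is replaced by an approximately 1.8 kb insert cloned between XmaI and NheI sites and described as EGFP plus ChIEF. The feature table identifies the EGFP coding sequence and, downstream, a region matching channelrhodopsin-2, which is consistent with ChIEF being a chimeric channelrhodopsin variant. The record does not state whether the two are fused or expressed as separate units. Infected neurons would thus be both fluorescently labeled and excitable by light.

Transcription of the genome is driven by a CMV enhancer/promoter and a T7 promoter placed in tandem. A hammerhead ribozyme upstream and a hepatitis delta virus ribozyme followed by a T7 terminator downstream trim the transcript to exact viral ends, as needed for encapsidation and rescue. Because G is absent, the virus must be supplied with glycoprotein in trans, both in packaging cells and in starter neurons, which restricts spread to directly presynaptic partners.
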