Features (pLannotate 1.2.2; 23 found; start..end, strand, type, name):
     71..1420    +  CDS            N: NCAP_RABVH - Experimental evidence at protein level: Swiss-Prot protein existence level 1. Encapsidates the genome in a ratio of one protein N per nine ribonucleotides, protecting it from nucleases. If expressed without protein P it binds non-specifically RNA and therefore can bind it's own mRNA. Interaction with protein P abolishes any non-specific RNA binding, and prevents phosphorylation. The soluble N-P complex encapsidates specifically the genomic RNA, with protein N protecting the genome like a pearl necklace. The encapsidated genomic RNA is termed the nucleocapsid (NC) and serves as tem
   1514..2404    +  CDS            P: PHOSP_RABVC - Experimental evidence at protein level: Swiss-Prot protein existence level 1. Non catalytic polymerase cofactor and regulatory protein that plays a role in viral transcription and replication. Stabilizes the RNA polymerase L to the N-RNA template and binds the soluble protein N, preventing it from encapsidating non-genomic RNA. Also inhibits host IFN-alpha and IFN-beta signaling by binding and retaining phosphorylated STAT1 in the cytoplasm or by inhibiting the DNA binding of STAT1 in the nucleus. Might be involved, through interaction with host dynein, in intracellular microtubu
   2496..3101    +  CDS            M: MATRX_RABVH - Experimental evidence at protein level: Swiss-Prot protein existence level 1. Plays a major role in assembly, budding and uncoating of virion after membrane fusion. Completely covers the ribonucleoprotein coil and keep it in condensed bullet-shaped form. Inhibits viral transcription and stimulates replication. Plays a major role in early induction of TRAIL-mediated apoptosis in infected neurons. From Rabies virus (strain HEP-Flury) (RABV).
   3327..4046    +  CDS            EGFP: the original enhanced GFP (Yang et al., 1996) mammalian codon-optimized
   4777..5132    +  CDS            ChR2 (fragment): N-terminal fragment of channelrhodopsin-2 from the alga Chlamydomonas reinhardtii (Nagel et al., 2003) blue light-activated cation channel
   5681..12061   +  CDS            L: L_RABVH - Experimental evidence at protein level: Swiss-Prot protein existence level 1. RNA-directed RNA polymerase that catalyzes the replication of viral genomic RNA. The template is composed of the viral RNA tightly encapsidated by the nucleoprotein (N). The replicase mode is dependent on intracellular N protein concentration. In this mode, the polymerase replicates the whole viral genome without recognizing transcriptional signals, and the replicated genome is not caped or polyadenylated. From Rabies virus (strain HEP-Flury) (RABV).
  12193..12285   +  ncRNA          HDV ribozyme: Accession: RF00094 - Hepatitis delta virus ribozyme
  12292..12341   +  CDS            SET1 (fragment): solubility-enhancement tag derived from T7 phage gene 10B
  12349..12396   +  terminator     T7 terminator: transcription terminator for bacteriophage T7 RNA polymerase
  12446..12468   -  protein_bind   lac operator (fragment): The lac repressor binds to the lac operator to inhibit transcription in E. coli. This inhibition can be relieved by adding lactose or isopropyl-β-D-thiogalactopyranoside (IPTG). lac repressor encoded by lacI
  12472..12502   -  promoter       lac promoter: promoter for the E. coli lac operon
  12517..12538   -  protein_bind   CAP binding site: CAP binding activates transcription in the presence of cAMP. E. coli catabolite activator protein
  12551..12643   -  CDS            lacI (fragment): lac repressor; lacI; The lac repressor binds to the lac operator to inhibit transcription in E. coli. This inhibition can be relieved by adding lactose or isopropyl-β-D-thiogalactopyranoside (IPTG).
  12826..13414   -  rep_origin     ori: high-copy-number ColE1/pMB1/pBR322/pUC origin of replication
  13585..14445   -  CDS            AmpR: β-lactamase; bla; confers resistance to ampicillin, carbenicillin, and related antibiotics
  14446..14550   -  promoter       AmpR promoter: bla
  14577..14935   +  rep_origin     f1 ori (sequence partly withheld): f1 bacteriophage origin of replication; arrow indicates direction of (+) strand synthesis
  15037..15192   -  CDS            lacZα (fragment): LacZα fragment of β-galactosidase; lacZ fragment
  15260..15563   +  enhancer       CMV enhancer: human cytomegalovirus immediate early enhancer
  15564..15767   +  promoter       CMV promoter: human cytomegalovirus (CMV) immediate early promoter
  15763..15796   +  LTR            5' LTR (truncated) (fragment): truncated 5' long terminal repeat (LTR) from HIV-1
  15812..15830   +  promoter       T7 promoter: promoter for bacteriophage T7 RNA polymerase
  15856..15881   +  misc_RNA       sTRSV HHRz (fragment): hammerhead ribozyme from the tobacco ringspot virus satellite RNA (Khvorova et al., 2003)
>Addgene plasmid #172371 | CVS-N2c-EGFP-ChIEF | addgene full sequence | sequence record 343621 | Addgene NGS Result
ACGCTTAACAACAAAACCAGAGAAGAAAAAGACAGCGTCAATTGCAAAGCAAAAATGTAACACCCCTACA
ATGGATGCCGACAAGATTGTGTTCAAAGTCAATAATCAGGTGGTCTCTTTGAAGCCTGAGATTATCGTGG
ATCAATATGAGTACAAGTACCCTGCCATCAAGGATTTGAAAAAGCCTTGTATCACCCTAGGGAAAGCCCC
CGACTTGAACAAAGCATACAAATCAGTTTTATCAGGCATGAATGCCGCCAAACTTGATCCGGATGATGTA
TGCTCCTACTTGGCAGCAGCAATGCAGTTCTTTGAGGGGACATGTCCGGAAGACTGGACCAGCTATGGAA
TCCTGATTGCACGAAAAGGAGATAGGATCACCCCAAACTCTCTAGTGGAGATAAAGCGTACTGATGTAGA
AGGGAATTGGGCTCTGACAGGAGGCATGGAATTGACAAGGGACCCCACTGTCTCTGAACATGCATCTTTA
GTCGGTCTTCTCCTGAGTCTGTACAGGTTGAGCAAAATATCAGGACAGAACACTGGTAACTATAAGACAA
ACATTGCAGATAGGATAGAGCAGATTTTCGAGACAGCACCTTTTGTTAAGATCGTGGAACACCATACCCT
AATGACAACTCACAAGATGTGTGCTAATTGGAGTACTATACCGAACTTCAGATTTTTGGCCGGAACCTAC
GACATGTTTTTCTCACGGATTGAGCATCTATATTCGGCAATCAGAGTGGGCACAGTCGTCACCGCTTATG
AAGACTGCTCAGGACTGGTATCGTTTACAGGGTTCATAAAGCAGATCAATCTCACCGCAAGGGAAGCAAT
ACTATATTTCTTCCACAAGAACTTTGAGGAAGAGATAAGAAGAATGTTCGAGCCAGGGCAAGAGACAGCT
GTTCCTCACTCTTATTTCATCCACTTCCGTTCACTAGGCTTGAGTGGGAAGTCTCCTTATTCATCGAATG
CTGTCGGTCATGTGTTCAATCTCATTCACTTTGTTGGATGCTACATGGGTCAAGTCAGATCTCTAAATGC
GACGGTTATTGCTGCATGTGCCCCTCATGAGATGTCTGTTCTAGGGGGCTATTTGGGAGAGGAATTCTTC
GGAAAAGGGACATTTGAAAGAAGGTTCTTCAGAGACGAGAAAGAACTTCAAGAATATGAGGCGGCTGAAC
TAACAAAGTCCGACGTGGCACTGGCAGATGACGGAACCGTCAACTCTGATGACGAGGACTATTTCTCTGG
TGAAACCAGAAGTCCAGAAGCTGTCTATACTCGAATCATGATGAATGGAGGTCGACTGAAGAGATCTCAT
ATACGGAGATATGTCTCAGTCAGTTCCAATCATCAAGCCCGTCCAAACTCATTCGCCGAATTTTTAAACA
AGACGTATTCGAATGACTCATAAGGAGTTGATTGACAGGGTGCCAGAAATCTATAGATTGTATATATCCA
TCATGAAAAAAACTAACACTCCTCCTTTCAAACCATCCCAAATATGAGCAAGATCTTTGTTAATCCGAGT
GCAATCAGAGCCGGTCTGGCCGATCTTGAGATGGCCGAAGAGACTGTTGATCTGATCAACAGAAACATAG
AAGACAATCAGGCTCATCTCCAGGGAGAACCCATAGAAGTGGACAACCTCCCTGAGGACATGAAGCGACT
TCACCTGGACGATGAAAAATCGTCCAACCTTGGTGAGATGGTTAGGGTGGGAGAAGGCAAGTATCGAGAG
GACTTTCAGATGGATGAGGGAGAGGACCCCAACCTCCTGTTCCAATCGTACCTGGATAATGTTGGAGTCC
AAATAGTCAGACAAATGAGGTCAGGAGAGAGATTCCTCAAGATATGGTCACAGACCGTAGAGGAAATTGT
ATCCTATGTCACGGTCAACTTTCCTAACCCTCCAAGAAGGTCTTCGGAGGATAAATCAACCCAGACTACT
GGCAGAGAGCTCAAGAAGGAGACAACGTCTGCTTTCTCTCAGAGAGAAAGCCAACCTTCGAAAGCTAGGA
TGGTGGCTCAAGTTGCCCCTGGTCCTCCAGCCCTTGAATGGTCAGCCACCAATGAAGAAGATGATCTATC
AGTAGAGGCTGAGATCGCTCATCAGATTGCTGAAAGCTTTTCCAAGAAGTACAAGTTTCCCTCCCGATCT
TCAGGAATATTCTTGTATAATTTTGAGCAACTGAAGATGAACCTTGATGACATAGTTAAAGAGGCAAAAA
ATGTACCGGGCGTGACCCGTCTGGCCCATGATGGATCCAAAATCCCCCTGAGATGCGTACTGGGATGGGT
CGCTTTGGCTAATTCCAAAAAATTCCAATTACTAGTCGAGGCTGACAAGCTAAGCAAAATCATGCAAGAT
GATTTGAATCGCTATACATCCTGCTAACCGAGTTTTCGAACTCAGTCCCTCCAGATAATGAAAACTGAGA
TGTTATGGAGTAGACATGAAAAAAACAGGCAACACCACTGATAAAATGAACGTTCTACGCAAGATAGTGA
AAAAATGTAGGGATGAGGACACTCAAAAGCCCTCTCCTGTGTCAGCCCCTCCGTATGACGATGACCTGTG
GCTTCCACCTCCTGAATATGTCCCGCTGAAAGAACTCACAAGCAAGAAGAACATGAGGAACTTTTGTGTC
AACGGGGAGGTTAAAGCGTGTAGCCCAAATGGTTACTCATTCAGGATTTTGCGGCACATTCTGAGATCAT
TCAACGAGATATACTCTGGGAATCATAGGATGATTGGGTTAGTCAAAATTGTTGTTGGACTAGCTTTATC
AGGAGCTCCAGTACCTGAGGGCATGAACTGGGTATACAAATTGAGGAGAACCCTTATATTCCAGTGGGCT
GATTCCAGGGGCCCTCTTGAAGGGGAGGAGTTAGATTACTCTCAAGAGATCACTTGGGATGATGATACTG
AATTCGTCGGATTGCAAATAAGAGTGAGCGCAAGACAATGTCATATTCAAGGCAGGATCTGGTGTATCAA
CACGAACTCGAGGGCATGTCAACTATGGTCTGACATGTCTCTTCAGACACAAAGGTCTGAAGAGGACAAA
GACTCTTCTCTGCTTCTAGAATAATCAGATTATATCCTGCAAGTGTATCACTTGTTTACCTCTGGAGGAG
AGAGCATACAGGCTTGACTCCGATCCTTGGGAGCAATAGAACAAAAAAACACACGTTATGGTGCCGTTAA
ATCGCTGCATTTTATCAAAGTCAAGTTGATAACCTTTACATTTTGAGCCTCTTGGATGTGAAAAAAACTA
TTAACATCCCTCAAAAGACCCCGGGCGTACGCCACCATGGTGAGCAAGGGCGAGGAGCTGTTCACCGGGG
TGGTGCCCATCCTGGTCGAGCTGGACGGCGACGTAAACGGCCACAAGTTCAGCGTGTCCGGCGAGGGCGA
GGGCGATGCCACCTACGGCAAGCTGACCCTGAAGTTCATCTGCACCACCGGCAAGCTGCCCGTGCCCTGG
CCCACCCTCGTGACCACCCTGACCTACGGCGTGCAGTGCTTCAGCCGCTACCCCGACCACATGAAGCAGC
ACGACTTCTTCAAGTCCGCCATGCCCGAAGGCTACGTCCAGGAGCGCACCATCTTCTTCAAGGACGACGG
CAACTACAAGACCCGCGCCGAGGTGAAGTTCGAGGGCGACACCCTGGTGAACCGCATCGAGCTGAAGGGC
ATCGACTTCAAGGAGGACGGCAACATCCTGGGGCACAAGCTGGAGTACAACTACAACAGCCACAACGTCT
ATATCATGGCCGACAAGCAGAAGAACGGCATCAAGGTGAACTTCAAGATCCGCCACAACATCGAGGACGG
CAGCGTGCAGCTCGCCGACCACTACCAGCAGAACACCCCCATCGGCGACGGCCCCGTGCTGCTGCCCGAC
AACCACTACCTGAGCACCCAGTCCGCCCTGAGCAAAGACCCCAACGAGAAGCGCGATCACATGGTCCTGC
TGGAGTTCGTGACCGCCGCCGGGATCACTCTCGGCATGGACGAGCTGTACAAGTAAGCTAGACATGAAAA
AAACTAACACTCCTCCGGTACCGCCACCATGTCGCGGAGGCCATGGCTTCTTGCCCTAGCGCTGGCAGTG
GCGCTGGCGGCCGGCAGCGCAGGAGCCTCGACTGGCAGTGACGCGACGGTGCCGGTCGCGACTCAGGATG
GCCCCGACTACGTTTTCCACCGTGCCCACGAGCGCATGCTCTTCCAAACCTCATACACTCTTGAGAACAA
TGGTTCTGTTATTTGCATCCCGAACAACGGCCAGTGCTTCTGCTTGGCTTGGCTTAAATCCAACGGAACA
AATGCCGAGAAGTTGGCTGCCAACATTCTGCAGTGGATTACTTTTGCGCTTTCAGCGCTCTGCCTGATGT
TCTACGGCTACCAGACCTGGAAGTCTACTTGCGGCTGGGAGGAGATTTACGTGGCCACGATCGAGATGAT
CAAGTTCATCATCGAGTATTTCCATGAGTTTGACGAACCTGCGGTGATCTACTCATCCAACGGCAACAAG
ACCGTGTGGCTTCGTTACGCGGCCTGGCTGCTGACCTGCCCTGTCGTTCTTATCCATCTGAGCAACCTTA
CGGGTCTGGCGAACGACTATAACAAGCGTACCATGGGTCTGCTGGTGTCAGATATCGGCTGTATCGTGTG
GGGCACCACGGCCGCGCTGTCCAAGGGATACGTCCGTGTCATTTTCTTCCTGATGGGCCTGTGCTACGGC
ATCTACACATTCTTCAACGCAGCCAAGGTCTACATTGAGGCGTACCACACCGTGCCGAAGGGCCGGTGTC
GCCAGGTGGTGACTGGCATGGCTTGGCTCTTCTTCGTATCATGGGGTATGTTCCCCATCCTGTTCATCCT
CGGCCCCGAGGGCTTCGGCGTCCTGAGCGTGTACGGCTCCACCGTCGGCCACACCATCATTGACCTGATG
TCGAAGAACTGCTGGGGTCTGCTCGGCCACTACCTGCGCGTGCTGATCCACGAGCATATCCTCATCCACG
GCGACATTCGCAAGACCACCAAATTGAACATTGGTGGCACTGAGATTGAGGTCGAGACGCTGGTGGAGGA
CGAGGCCGAGGCTGGCGCGGTCGTTAACGGAAGCGGATAAGCTAGCGGCGCCTAGCCGGTCATCCTTTTG
ACGATTCCAGTCCCGAGGATAACCTCCTCTCGGGATTGGGGGGAATCTTTGGATCCAGTAGTCCTCCTTG
AACTCCGTCCAACAGGGCAGATTCAAGAGTCATAAGACTTTCATTAATCATTTCAGTTGATCAGACATGG
TCGTGTAGATTCTCTTAATACGGGAGATCTTCTAGCAGTTTCAGTGACCAACGGTGCTTTCATTCTCCAG
GAACTGATACCAAAGGTTGTGGACAGGCCAAGGGGTACTTCGGATGACTCTGTGCTTGGGCACAGAAAGA
GGTCGTAGTGTGCCCCCCGATAGCGGACTCGACATGAATCAACTAAGAAAGGCAATCTGCCTCCCATGAT
GGACATAAGCAATAGTTCACAACCATCTTGCATCTCAGTGAAGTGTACATAACTATTGAGGGCTGGGTCA
TCTAAGCATTTCAGTCGAGAAAAAAACTGTAGACCAAAAGAACAACTAGCAACACTTCTCATCCAGAGAC
CCATATCAAGATGCTAGATCCGGGAGAGGTTTATGATGACCCTATTGATCCAATTGAGTCAGAGGCTGAA
CCCAGAGGAACCCCCACTGTCCCCAACATCTTGAGGAACTCCGACTACAATCTCAATTCTCCTTTGATAG
AGGATCCTGCCAAACTAATGTTAGAATGGTTGAAGACAGGGAACAGACCTTATCGGATGACTTTGACAGA
CAATTGCTCCAGGTCTTACAAAGTTTTGAAAGATTATTTCAAGAAAGTAGATTTGGGTTCTCTCAAAGTG
GGCGGAACTGCTGCACAGTCAATGGTTTCTCTCTGGTTGTGTGGTGCCCACTCTGAATCAAACAGGAGCC
GGAGATGTATAACCGACTTGGCCCATTTCTATTCCAAGTCATCCCCCATAGAGAAGCTATTGAATTGTAC
GCTAGGAAACAGAGGCCTGAGAATCCCACCAGAGGGGGTGTTAAATTGCCTCGAGAGGGTCAATTATGAC
AAGGCATTTGGGAGGTATCTGGCCAACACGTATTCCTCTTACTTGTTTTTCCATGTAATCACCTTATACA
TGAATGCCTTAGACTGGGAAGAGGAAAAGACCATCCTGGCATTATGGAAAGATATAACCTCAGTGGATAC
CGAGAAGGACTTGGTCAAATTCAAAGATCAAATATGGGGACTGTTGATTGTGACAAAGGACTTTGTTTAC
TCTCAGAGTTCAAACTGTCTTTTTGACAGAAACTACACACTGATGCTAAAGGATCTTTTCTTGTCTCGAT
TCAACTCCTTAATGATTCTGCTTTCTCCCCCTGAGCCCCGATACTCAGATGACTTAATATCTCAGCTGTG
CCAGCTATACATCGCTGGGGATCAAGTCTTGTCCATGTGTGGGAACTCCGGCTATGAAGTCATCAAAATA
TTGGAGCCATATGTCGTGAACAGTTTGGTCCAGAGGGCAGAGAAGTTTAGGCCTCTCATCCACCCCTTGG
GAGACTTTCCTATGTTCATAAAAGACAAGGTGAATCAACTTGAAGGGACTTTTGGTCCCAGTGCAAAGAG
GTTTTTTAGGGTTTTAGATCAATTCGACAACATACATGACTTAGTATTTGTGTATGGCTGTTACAGACAT
TGGGGGCACCCCTATATAGATTATCGGAAGGGTCTGTCGAAACTATATGATCAAGTTCACATTAAGAAAG
TAATAGATAAGTCCTACCAGGAGTGTTTAGCAAGTGACTTGGCCAGAAGGATCCTCAGATGGGGATTTGA
CAAGTACTCCAAATGGTATCTAGATTCGAGATTCCTTGCCCGAGACCACCCCTTGACTCCTTATGTCAAG
ACCCAAACATGGCCACCCAAACATATAGTAGACTTGGTGGGGGACACATGGCATAAGCTCCCGATCACGC
AGATCTTTGAAATTCCTGAATCAATGGACCCGTCAGAGATACTGGATGACAAATCACATTCTTTCACCAG
AACAAGGTTAGCTTCTTGGCTGTCAGAGAACCGAGGGGGGCCTGTTCCTAGCGAGAAGGTCATTATCACG
GCCCTGTCTAAGCCACCTGTCAATCCCCGAGAGTTTTTGAAATCTATAGACCTCGGAGGATTGCCAGATG
AGGATTTGATAATTGGCCTCAAACCAAAGGAACGGGAGTTGAAGATCGAGGGCCGATTCTTTGCTCTAAT
GTCATGGAATCTAAGATTATATTTTGTCATCACCGAAAAGCTCTTGGCCAACTACATTTTGCCACTTTTT
GACGCACTGACTATGACAGACAACCTGAACAAGGTGTTCAAAAAGTTGATCGACAGGGTCACCGGGCAAG
GGCTTTTGGACTATTCTAGGGTCACATACGCATTTCACCTGGACTATGAGAAATGGAACAATCATCAAAG
ATTGGAGTCAACAGAGGATGTATTCTCTGTCCTAGATCAGGTGTTTGGATTGAAGAGGGTGTTTTCTAGA
ACACACGAGTTTTTTCAGAAGTCCTGGATCTATTATTCAGACAGATCAGACCTCATTGGGTTATGGGAGG
ACCAAATATATTGCTTGGATATGTCTAACGGCCCAACCTGCTGGAATGGCCAAGATGGCGGGCTAGAGGG
CTTGCGGCAGAAGGGCTGGAGTCTAGTCAGTTTATTAATGATAGATAGAGAATCTCAAACCAGGAACACA
AGAACCAAGATACTAGCTCAAGGAGACAACCAGGTTCTGTGTCCTACATACATGTTGTCACCGGGATTGT
CTCAAGAGGGGCTTCTCTATGAGTTAGAGAGCATATCAAGGAATGCACTCTCAATATACCGAGCTATCGA
GGAAGGAGCATCTAAGCTGGGGCTGATCATCAAGAAGGAAGAGACCATGTGTAGTTATGACTTTCTCATA
TATGGGAAGACCCCCTTATTTCGAGGCAACATATTGGTGCCTGAATCCAAAAGATGGGCCCGAGTCTCTT
GCATCTCTAACGACCAAATAGTCAACCTCGCCAATATAATGTCGACAGTATCCACCAATGCGCTGACAGT
GGCACAACACTCTCAATCTCTGATCAAACCTATGAGGGATTTTCTGCTCATGTCAGTACAGGCAGTTTTC
CACTACCTGTTGTTTAGCCCAATCCTAAAAGGCAGAGTTTATAAGATTCTGAGTGCTGAAGGGGAGAGCT
TTCTCCTAGCCATGTCGCGGATAATCTACCTAGATCCTTCTTTGGGAGGGGTGTCTGGAATGTCTCTCGG
GAGGTTCCATATACGTCAGTTCTCAGACCCTGTCTCTGAAGGGTTGTCATTCTGGAGAGAGATCTGGTTA
GGCTCTCATGAGTCCTGGATTCACGCGTTGTGTCAGGAGGCCGGGAACCCCGATCTTGGAGAGAGAACAC
TCGAGAGCTTCACTCGCCTTTTAGAAGATCCTACTACCTTAAATATCAAAGGAGGGGCCAGCCCTACCAT
TCTACTCAAGGATGCTATCAGAAAGGCTCTGTACGACGAGGTGGACAAGGTGGAAAATTCAGAGTTTCGA
GAGGCAATCCTGCTGTCCAAGACCCATAGAGATAACTTTATACTCTTTTTAAAATCTGTTGAGCCTCTGT
TCCCTCGATTTCTCAGTGAGCTCTTCAGTTCGTCTTTCTTGGGAATACCGGAGTCAATCATTGGACTGAT
ACAAAACTCCCGGACAATAAGAAGGCAGTTTAGAAAGAGTCTCTCAAGAACTTTAGAAGAGTCCTTCTAC
AACTCAGAGATCCACGGGATTAATCGGATAACCCAGACACCTCAAAGGGTCGGAAGGGTGTGGCCTTGCT
CTTCAGAGAGGGCAGATCTACTTAGGGAGATCTCTTGGGGGAGGAAAGTGGTAGGCACGACAGTTCCTCA
CCCTTCCGAGATGTTGGAGTTGTTTCCCAAATCCTCCATTTCCTGCACTTGTGGAGCAACAGGGGGAGGC
AATCCTAGAGTCTCTGTATCAGTACTCCCGTCCTTCGATCAGTCATTTTTCTCACGGGGCCCCCTAAAGG
GATACTTGGGCTCGTCCACCTCCATGTCAACCCAGCTATTCCATGCATGGGAAAAAGTCACTAATGTTCA
TGTGGTGAAAAGGGCTCTATCGTTAAAAGAATCTATAAACTGGTTCATCAATAGGAATTCCAATTTGGCT
CAAACTCTAATTGGAAACATCATGTCTCTGACAGGCCCTGATTTCCCTCTAGAAGAGGCCCCTGTTTTCA
AACGGACAGGGTCAGCCTTGCATAGGTTCAAGTCTGCCAGATACAGCGAAGGAGGGTATTCTTCTGTTTG
CCCTAACCTTCTCTCCCATATCTCTGTTAGTACAGACACTATGTCTGATTTGACCCAAAACGGGAAGAAC
TATGATTTCATGTTTCAGCCATTGATGCTTTATGCGCAAACATGGACATCGGAACTGGTACAGAGGGATA
CAAGACTTAGAGACTCCACGTTTCACTGGCACCTTCGGTGCAACAGATGTGTGAGGCCCATTGATGATAT
AACACTGGAAACTTCTCAGATCTTCGAGTTCCCGGATGTGTCAAAAAGGATATCCAGGATGGTTTCTGGA
GCTGTCCCTCAATTTCAGAAGCTTCCTGATATCCGTCTAAGACCAGGTGATTTTGAATCCCTAAGTGGTA
GAGAAAAGTCTCGCCATATAGGGTCAGCTCAGGGGCTCTTATACTCAATCTTAGTAGCAATTCACGACTC
AGGATACAATGATGGGACCATCTTCCCTGTCAACATATACGGCAAAGTTTCCCCCAGAGACTATTTGAGA
GGGCTTGCAAGAGGGATCTTGATAGGGTCCTCGATTTGCTTCTTGACACGAATGACAAATATTAACATTA
ACAGACCTCTTGAATTGATCTCAGGGGTAATTTCCTATATTCTCCTGAGGCTGGATAATCATCCCTCTCT
GTATATAATGCTTAGAGAACCGTCTCTTAGAGGAGAAATATTCTCTATCCCTCAGAAAATCCCCGCCGCT
TACCCAACCACTATGAGAGAAGGCAACAGATCGATTTTGTGTTACCTCCAACACGTGCTACGCTATGAGC
GAGAGGCAATCACGGCGTCCCCGGAGAATGACTGGCTGTGGATCTTCTCAGACTTCAGAAGTGTGAAAAT
GACGTACTTGACCCTCATTACCTACCAGTCTCACCTCCTACTCCAGAGGGTTGAGAGAAACTTGTCTAAG
AGTATGAGAGCTACTCTGCGACAAATGAGTTCCTTAATGAGGCAAGTGCTGGGTGGGCACGGAGAAGATA
CCTTGGAGTCAGACGATGACATTCAACGATTACTAAAAGACTCTTTGCGAAAGACAAGGTGGGTGGATCA
AGAGGTGCGCCATGCAGCTAGAACCATGAATGGAGATTACAGCCCCGACAAGAAAGTATCCCACAAGGCA
GGATGTTCAGAATGGGTCTGCTCTGCTCAACAGATTGCCGTCTCCACCTCAGCCAACCCGGCCCCTGTCT
CAGAGCTTGACATTAGGGCCCTCTCTAAGAGGTTTCAAAACCCCTTGATCTCGGGCCTGAGAGTGGTTCA
GTGGGCAACCGGTGCCCATTATAAGCTTAAGCCTATTCTAGATGATCTAAATGTTTTCCCATCTCTCTGT
CTTGTAATTGGAGACGGGTCAGGGGGAATATCAAGGGCAGTTCTCAACATGTTTCCAGATTCTAAGCTTG
TGTTCAACAGCCTATTGGAGGTGAATGATCTGATGGCTTCCGGAACACATCCACTGCCTCCTTCAGCAAT
CATGAGTGGAGGAGATGACATCATCTCCAGAGTGATAGACTTTGACTCAATATGGGAGAAACCGTCCGAC
CTGAGGAACTCGGCCACCTGGAGATACTTCCAGTCGGTTCAAAAACAGGTCAACATGTCGTATGACCTCA
TTATTTGTGATGCAGAAGTTACTGATATTGCATCTATCAACCGGATAACTCTGTTGATGTCTGATTTCGC
ATTGTCTATAGATGGACCACTTTATCTGGTCTTCAAAACTTACGGGACTATGCTAGTAAACCCGGACTAT
AAAGCTATTCAACATCTGTCAAGAGCGTTCCCTTCGGTCACAGGGTTTGTAACCCAAGTAACTTCATCCT
TTTCTTCTGAGCTATACCTCCGGTTCTCTAAACGAGGAAAGTTTTTCAGGGACGCCGAGTACTTGACCTC
TTCCACCCTTCGAGAGATGAGCCTTGTGTTGTTCAATTGCAGCAGCCCCAAAAGTGAGATGCAGAGAGCT
CGTTCCTTAAACTATCAAGACCTGGTAAGGGGATTTCCTGAAGAGATCATATCAAATCCTTACAACGAAA
TGATCATAACTCTGATTGACAATGATGTAGAGTCCTTCCTAGTCCACAAGATGGTGGATGATCTTGAGCT
ACAGAGGGGAACTCTGTCTAAAGTGGCTATCATTATATCCATCATGATCGTTTTTTCCAATAGAGTCTTC
AACATTTCCAAACCTTTGACTGACCCCTTGTTCTACCCCCCATCTGATCCTAAAATCCTGAGGCACTTCA
ACATATGTTGCAGTACTATGATGTATCTATCTACCGCTTTAGGCGACGTCCCTAACTTCGCAAGACTTCA
TGACCTGTATAACAGACCTATAACTTGTTACTTCAGAAAACAAGTTATTCGAGGGAATATTTATCTATCT
TGGAGTTGGTCCGATGATACCCCAGTGTTCAAGAGAGTAGCCTGTAATTCTAGCTTGAGTCTGTCATCTC
ACTGGATCAGGTTGATCTACAAGATAGTGAAGACTACCAGACTCATTGGCAGCATAAAAGACCTATCAGG
AGAGGTAGAACGACATCTTCATGGGTATAACAGATGGATCACCCTCGAGGATATCCGATCTAGATCATCC
CTACTAGATTACAGTTGTTTGTAAGCCGGATATTACCGAAAGCCTGTGCATGCTAAAATTCTTGTATGAT
GCATCTTGAAAAAAACAAGATCTTGAATCCGGACCTCTGGTTGTTTGATTGTTTTTTCCATCTTTATTGT
TTTTTTGTTAAGCGTGGGTCGGCATGGCATCTCCACCTCCTCGCGGTCCGACCTGGGCATCCGAAGGAGG
ACGCACGTCCACTCGGATGGCTAAGGGAGGGCGGGGATCCGGCTGCTAACAAAGCCCGAAAGGAAGCTGA
GTTGGCTGCTGCCACCGCTGAGCAATAACTAGCATAACCCCTTGGGGCCTCTAAACGGGTCTTGAGGGGT
TTTTTGCTGAAAGTCGCGCTTGGCGTAATCATGGTCATAGCTGTTTCCTGTGTGAAATTGTTATCCGCTC
ACAATTCCACACAACATACGAGCCGGAAGCATAAAGTGTAAAGCCTGGGGTGCCTAATGAGTGAGCTAAC
TCACATTAATTGCGTTGCGCTCACTGCCCGCTTTCCAGTCGGGAAACCTGTCGTGCCAGCTGCATTAATG
AATCGGCCAACGCGCGGGGAGAGGCGGTTTGCGTATTGGGCGCTCTTCCGCTTCCTCGCTCACTGACTCG
CTGCGCTCGGTCGTTCGGCTGCGGCGAGCGGTATCAGCTCACTCAAAGGCGGTAATACGGTTATCCACAG
AATCAGGGGATAACGCAGGAAAGAACATGTGAGCAAAAGGCCAGCAAAAGGCCAGGAACCGTAAAAAGGC
CGCGTTGCTGGCGTTTTTCCATAGGCTCCGCCCCCCTGACGAGCATCACAAAAATCGACGCTCAAGTCAG
AGGTGGCGAAACCCGACAGGACTATAAAGATACCAGGCGTTTCCCCCTGGAAGCTCCCTCGTGCGCTCTC
CTGTTCCGACCCTGCCGCTTACCGGATACCTGTCCGCCTTTCTCCCTTCGGGAAGCGTGGCGCTTTCTCA
TAGCTCACGCTGTAGGTATCTCAGTTCGGTGTAGGTCGTTCGCTCCAAGCTGGGCTGTGTGCACGAACCC
CCCGTTCAGCCCGACCGCTGCGCCTTATCCGGTAACTATCGTCTTGAGTCCAACCCGGTAAGACACGACT
TATCGCCACTGGCAGCAGCCACTGGTAACAGGATTAGCAGAGCGAGGTATGTAGGCGGTGCTACAGAGTT
CTTGAAGTGGTGGCCTAACTACGGCTACACTAGAAGAACAGTATTTGGTATCTGCGCTCTGCTGAAGCCA
GTTACCTTCGGAAAAAGAGTTGGTAGCTCTTGATCCGGCAAACAAACCACCGCTGGTAGCGGTGGTTTTT
TTGTTTGCAAGCAGCAGATTACGCGCAGAAAAAAAGGATCTCAAGAAGATCCTTTGATCTTTTCTACGGG
GTCTGACGCTCAGTGGAACGAAAACTCACGTTAAGGGATTTTGGTCATGAGATTATCAAAAAGGATCTTC
ACCTAGATCCTTTTAAATTAAAAATGAAGTTTTAAATCAATCTAAAGTATATATGAGTAAACTTGGTCTG
ACAGTTACCAATGCTTAATCAGTGAGGCACCTATCTCAGCGATCTGTCTATTTCGTTCATCCATAGTTGC
CTGACTCCCCGTCGTGTAGATAACTACGATACGGGAGGGCTTACCATCTGGCCCCAGTGCTGCAATGATA
CCGCGAGACCCACCCTTGGAGGCTCCAGATTTATCAGCAATAAACCAGCCAGCCGGAAGGGCCGAGCGCA
GAAGTGGTCCTGCAACTTTATCCGCCTCCATCCAGTCTATTAATTGTTGCCGGGAAGCTAGAGTAAGTAG
TTCGCCAGTTAATAGTTTGCGCAACGTTGTTGCCATTGCTACAGGCATCGTGGTGTCACGCTCGTCGTTT
GGTATGGCTTCATTCAGCTCCGGTTCCCAACGATCAAGGCGAGTTACATGATCCCCCATGTTGTGCAAAA
AAGCGGTTAGCTCCTTCGGTCCTCCGATCGTTGTCAGAAGTAAGTTGGCCGCAGTGTTATCACTCATGGT
TATGGCAGCACTGCATAATTCTCTTACTGTCATGCCATCCGTAAGATGCTTTTCTGTGACTGGTGAGTAC
TCAACCAAGTCATTCTGAGAATAGTGTATGCGGCGACCGAGTTGCTCTTGCCCGGCGTCAATACGGGATA
ATACCGCGCCACATAGCAGAACTTTAAAAGTGCTCATCATTGGAAAACGTTCTTCGGGGCGAAAACTCTC
AAGGATCTTACCGCTGTTGAGATCCAGTTCGATGTAACCCACTCGTGCACCCAACTGATCTTCAGCATCT
TTTACTTTCACCAGCGTTTCTGGGTGAGCAAAAACAGGAAGGCAAAATGCCGCAAAAAAGGGAATAAGGG
CGACACGGAAATGTTGAATACTCATACTCTTCCTTTTTCAATATTATTGAAGCATTTATCAGGGTTATTG
TCTCATGAGCGGATACATATTTGAATGTATTTAGAAAAATAAACAAATAGGGGTTCCGCGCACATTTCCC
CGAAAAGTGCCACCTG
[124 nt withheld, positions 14577-14700]
C
[91 nt withheld, positions 14702-14792]
A
[49 nt withheld, positions 14794-14842]
CCTTTGACGTTGGAGTCCACGTTCTTT
[37 nt withheld, positions 14870-14906]
ACCCTATCTCGGTCTATTCTTTTGATTTATAAGGGATTTTGCCGATTTCGGCCTATTGGTTAAAAAAATG
AGCTGATTTAACAAAAATTTAACGCGAATTTTAACAAAATATTAACGCTTACAATTTCCATTCGCCATTC
AGGCTGCGCAACTGTTGGGAAGGGCGATCGGTGCGGGCCTCTTCGCTATTACGCCAGCTGGCGAAAGGGG
GATGTGCTGCAAGGCGATTAAGTTGGGTAACGCGAGGGTTTTCCCAGTCACGACGTTGTAAAACGACGGC
CAGTGAGCGCGCCTAGTTATTAATAGTAATCAATTACGGGGTCATTAGTTCATAGCCCATATATGGAGTT
CCGCGTTACATAACTTACGGTAAATGGCCCGCCTGGCTGACCGCCCAACGACCCCCGCCCATTGACGTCA
ATAATGACGTATGTTCCCATAGTAACGCCAATAGGGACTTTCCATTGACGTCAATGGGTGGAGTATTTAC
GGTAAACTGCCCACTTGGCAGTACATCAAGTGTATCATATGCCAAGTACGCCCCCTATTGACGTCAATGA
CGGTAAATGGCCCGCCTGGCATTATGCCCAGTACATGACCTTATGGGACTTTCCTACTTGGCAGTACATC
TACGTATTAGTCATCGCTATTACCATGGTGATGCGGTTTTGGCAGTACATCAATGGGCGTGGATAGCGGT
TTGACTCACGGGGATTTCCAAGTCTCCACCCCATTGACGTCAATGGGAGTTTGTTTTGGCACCAAAATCA
ACGGGACTTTCCAAAATGTCGTAACAACTCCGCCCCATTGACGCAAATGGGCGGTAGGCGTGTACGGTGG
GAGGTCTATATAAGCAGAGCTCTCTGGCTAACTAGAGAACCCACTGCTTACTGGCTTATCGAAATTAATA
CGACTCACTATAGGGAGACCCAAGCTGGCTAGATTAAGCGTCTGATGAGTCCGTGAGGACGAAACCCGGC
GTACCGGGTC
